>Addgene plasmid #221941 | TALE-free DddAtox 1397C | addgene full sequence | sequence record 438452 | Addgene NGS Result
GCACATTTCCCCGAAAAGTGCCACCTGACGTCGACGGATCGGGAGATCTCCCGATCCCCTATGGTGCACT
CTCAGTACAATCTGCTCTGATGCCGCATAGTTAAGCCAGTATCTGCTCCCTGCTTGTGTGTTGGAGGTCG
CTGAGTAGTGCGCGAGCAAAATTTAAGCTACAACAAGGCAAGGCTTGACCGACAATTGCATGAAGAATCT
GCTTAGGGTTAGGCGTTTTGCGCTGCTTCGCGATGTACGGGCCAGATATACGCGTTGACATTGATTATTG
ACTAGTTATTAATAGTAATCAATTACGGGGTCATTAGTTCATAGCCCATATATGGAGTTCCGCGTTACAT
AACTTACGGTAAATGGCCCGCCTGGCTGACCGCCCAACGACCCCCGCCCATTGACGTCAATAATGACGTA
TGTTCCCATAGTAACGCCAATAGGGACTTTCCATTGACGTCAATGGGTGGAGTATTTACGGTAAACTGCC
CACTTGGCAGTACATCAAGTGTATCATATGCCAAGTACGCCCCCTATTGACGTCAATGACGGTAAATGGC
CCGCCTGGCATTATGCCCAGTACATGACCTTATGGGACTTTCCTACTTGGCAGTACATCTACGTATTAGT
CATCGCTATTACCATGGTGATGCGGTTTTGGCAGTACATCAATGGGCGTGGATAGCGGTTTGACTCACGG
GGATTTCCAAGTCTCCACCCCATTGACGTCAATGGGAGTTTGTTTTGGCACCAAAATCAACGGGACTTTC
CAAAATGTCGTAACAACTCCGCCCCATTGACGCAAATGGGCGGTAGGCGTGTACGGTGGGAGGTCTATAT
AAGCAGAGCTCTCTGGCTAACTAGAGAACCCACTGCTTACTGGCTTATCGAAATTAATACGACTCACTAT
AGGGAGACCCAAGCTGGCTAGCACCATGGCCTCCGTTCTGACCCCGCTGCTGCTGCGTGGCCTGACCGGC
TCCGCTCGTCGTCTGCCAGTTCCGCGTGCGAAAATCCATTCCCTGGACTACAAAGACCATGACGGTGATT
ATAAAGATCATGACATCGATTACAAGGATGACGATGACAAGATGGGATCCGCCATTCCAGTGAAGCGCGG
CGCTACCGGTGAAACCAAAGTGTTTACCGGTAACAGCAACAGCCCGAAGAGCCCGACCAAAGGCGGTTGC
TCTGGCGGCTCAACTAATCTGAGCGACATCATTGAGAAGGAGACTGGGAAACAGCTGGTCATTCAGGAGT
CCATCCTGATGCTGCCTGAGGAGGTGGAGGAAGTGATCGGCAACAAGCCAGAGTCTGACATCCTGGTGCA
CACCGCCTACGACGAGTCCACAGATGAGAATGTGATGCTGCTGACCTCTGACGCCCCCGAGTATAAGCCT
TGGGCCCTGGTCATCCAGGATTCTAACGGCGAGAATAAGATCAAGATGCTGTGATAAGGGGTCTTTGTCC
TCTGTACTGTCTCTCTCCTTGCCCCTAACCCAAAAAGCTTCATTTTTCTGTGTAGGCTGCACAAGAGCCT
TGATTGAAGATATATTCTTTCTGAACAGTATTTAAGGTTTCCAATAAAATGTACACCCCTCAGAACTTCT
GAGGCGGAAAGAACCAGCTGGGGCTCTAGGGGGTATCCCC
[124 nt withheld, positions 1651-1774]
C
[91 nt withheld, positions 1776-1866]
A
[49 nt withheld, positions 1868-1916]
CCTTTGACGTTGGAGTCCACGTTCTTT
[37 nt withheld, positions 1944-1980]
ACCCTATCTCGGTCTATTCTTTTGATTTATAAGGGATTTTGCCGATTTCGGCCTATTGGTTAAAAAATGA
GCTGATTTAACAAAAATTTAACGCGAATTAATTCTGTGGAATGTGTGTCAGTTAGGGTGTGGAAAGTCCC
CAGGCTCCCCAGCAGGCAGAAGTATGCAAAGCATGCATCTCAATTAGTCAGCAACCAGGTGTGGAAAGTC
CCCAGGCTCCCCAGCAGGCAGAAGTATGCAAAGCATGCATCTCAATTAGTCAGCAACCATAGTCCCGCCC
CTAACTCCGCCCATCCCGCCCCTAACTCCGCCCAGTTCCGCCCATTCTCCGCCCCATGGCTGACTAATTT
TTTTTATTTATGCAGAGGCCGAGGCCGCCTCTGCCTCTGAGCTATTCCAGAAGTAGTGAGGAGGCTTTTT
TGGAGGCCTAGGCTTTTGCAAAAAGCTCCCGGGAGCTTGTATATCCATTTTCGGATCTGATCAGCACGTG
TTGACAATTAATCATCGGCATAGTATATCGGCATAGTATAATACGACAAGGTGAGGAACTAAACCATGGC
CAAGCCTTTGTCTCAAGAAGAATCCACCCTCATTGAAAGAGCAACGGCTACAATCAACAGCATCCCCATC
TCTGAAGACTACAGCGTCGCCAGCGCAGCTCTCTCTAGCGACGGCCGCATCTTCACTGGTGTCAATGTAT
ATCATTTTACTGGGGGACCTTGTGCAGAACTCGTGGTGCTGGGCACTGCTGCTGCTGCGGCAGCTGGCAA
CCTGACTTGTATCGTCGCGATCGGAAATGAGAACAGGGGCATCTTGAGCCCCTGCGGACGGTGCCGACAG
GTGCTTCTCGATCTGCATCCTGGGATCAAAGCCATAGTGAAGGACAGTGATGGACAGCCGACGGCAGTTG
GGATTCGTGAATTGCTGCCCTCTGGTTATGTGTGGGAGGGCTAAGCACTTCGTGGCCGAGGAGCAGGACT
GACACGTGCTACGAGATTTCGATTCCACCGCCGCCTTCTATGAAAGGTTGGGCTTCGGAATCGTTTTCCG
GGACGCCGGCTGGATGATCCTCCAGCGCGGGGATCTCATGCTGGAGTTCTTCGCCCACCCCAACTTGTTT
ATTGCAGCTTATAATGGTTACAAATAAAGCAATAGCATCACAAATTTCACAAATAAAGCATTTTTTTCAC
TGCATTCTAGTTGTGGTTTGTCCAAACTCATCAATGTATCTTATCATGTCTGTATACCGTCGACCTCTAG
CTAGAGCTTGGCGTAATCATGGTCATAGCTGTTTCCTGTGTGAAATTGTTATCCGCTCACAATTCCACAC
AACATACGAGCCGGAAGCATAAAGTGTAAAGCCTGGGGTGCCTAATGAGTGAGCTAACTCACATTAATTG
CGTTGCGCTCACTGCCCGCTTTCCAGTCGGGAAACCTGTCGTGCCAGCTGCATTAATGAATCGGCCAACG
CGCGGGGAGAGGCGGTTTGCGTATTGGGCGCTCTTCCGCTTCCTCGCTCACTGACTCGCTGCGCTCGGTC
GTTCGGCTGCGGCGAGCGGTATCAGCTCACTCAAAGGCGGTAATACGGTTATCCACAGAATCAGGGGATA
ACGCAGGAAAGAACATGTGAGCAAAAGGCCAGCAAAAGGCCAGGAACCGTAAAAAGGCCGCGTTGCTGGC
GTTTTTCCATAGGCTCCGCCCCCCTGACGAGCATCACAAAAATCGACGCTCAAGTCAGAGGTGGCGAAAC
CCGACAGGACTATAAAGATACCAGGCGTTTCCCCCTGGAAGCTCCCTCGTGCGCTCTCCTGTTCCGACCC
TGCCGCTTACCGGATACCTGTCCGCCTTTCTCCCTTCGGGAAGCGTGGCGCTTTCTCATAGCTCACGCTG
TAGGTATCTCAGTTCGGTGTAGGTCGTTCGCTCCAAGCTGGGCTGTGTGCACGAACCCCCCGTTCAGCCC
GACCGCTGTGCCTTATCCGGTAACTATCGTCTTGAGTCCAACCCGGTAAGACACGACTTATCGCCACTGG
CAGCAGCCACTGGTAACAGGATTAGCAGAGCGAGGTATGTAGGCGGTGCTACAGAGTTCTTGAAGTGGTG
GCCTAACTACGGCTACACTAGAAGAACAGTATTTGGTATCTGCGCTCTGCTGAAGCCAGTTACCTTCGGA
AAAAGAGTTGGTAGCTCTTGATCCGGCAAACAAACCACCGCTGGTAGCGGTGGTTTTTTTGTTTGCAAGC
AGCAGATTACGCGCAGAAAAAAAGGATCTCAAGAAGATCCTTTGATCTTTTCTACGGGGTCTGACGCTCA
GTGGAACGAAAACTCACGTTAAGGGATTTTGGTCATGAGATTATCAAAAAGGATCTTCACCTAGATCCTT
TTAAATTAAAAATGAAGTTTTAAATCAATCTAAAGTATATATGAGTAAACTTGGTCTGACAGTTACCAAT
GCTTAATCAGTGAGGCACCTATCTCAGCGATCTGTCTATTTCGTTCATCCATAGTTGCCTGACTCCCCGT
CGTGTAGATAACTACGATACGGGAGGGCTTACCATCTGGCCCCAGTGCTGCAATGATACCGCGAGACCCA
CGCTCACCGGCTCCAGATTTATCAGCAATAAACCAGCCAGCCGGAAGGGCCGAGCGCAGAAGTGGTCCTG
CAACTTTATCCGCCTCCATCCAGTCTATTAATTGTTGCCGGGAAGCTAGAGTAAGTAGTTCGCCAGTTAA
TAGTTTGCGCAACGTTGTTGCCATTGCTACAGGCATCGTGGTGTCACGCTCGTCGTTTGGTATGGCTTCA
TTCAGCTCCGGTTCCCAACGATCAAGGCGAGTTACATGATCCCCCATGTTGTGCAAAAAAGCGGTTAGCT
CCTTCGGTCCTCCGATCGTTGTCAGAAGTAAGTTGGCCGCAGTGTTATCACTCATGGTTATGGCAGCACT
GCATAATTCTCTTACTGTCATGCCATCCGTAAGATGCTTTTCTGTGACTGGTGAGTACTCAACCAAGTCA
TTCTGAGAATAGTGTATGCGGCGACCGAGTTGCTCTTGCCCGGCGTCAATACGGGATAATACCGCGCCAC
ATAGCAGAACTTTAAAAGTGCTCATCATTGGAAAACGTTCTTCGGGGCGAAAACTCTCAAGGATCTTACC
GCTGTTGAGATCCAGTTCGATGTAACCCACTCGTGCACCCAACTGATCTTCAGCATCTTTTACTTTCACC
AGCGTTTCTGGGTGAGCAAAAACAGGAAGGCAAAATGCCGCAAAAAAGGGAATAAGGGCGACACGGAAAT
GTTGAATACTCATACTCTTCCTTTTTCAATATTATTGAAGCATTTATCAGGGTTATTGTCTCATGAGCGG
ATACATATTTGAATGTATTTAGAAAAATAAACAAATAGGGGTTCCGC
Features (pLannotate 1.2.2; 23 found; start..end, strand, type, name):
     60..112     -  misc_feature   bom (fragment): basis of mobility region from pBR322
    267..646     +  enhancer       CMV enhancer: human cytomegalovirus immediate early enhancer
    647..850     +  promoter       CMV promoter: human cytomegalovirus (CMV) immediate early promoter
    846..879     +  LTR            5' LTR (truncated) (fragment): truncated 5' long terminal repeat (LTR) from HIV-1
    895..913     +  promoter       T7 promoter: promoter for bacteriophage T7 RNA polymerase
    942..1025    +  CDS            COX8A (fragment): COX8A_HUMAN - Also known as COX8, COX8L. Experimental evidence at protein level: Swiss-Prot protein existence level 1. Component of the cytochrome c oxidase, the last enzyme in the mitochondrial electron transport chain which drives oxidative phosphorylation. The respiratory chain contains 3 multisubunit complexes succinate dehydrogenase (complex II, CII), ubiquinol- cytochrome c oxidoreductase (cytochrome b-c1 complex, complex III, CIII) and cytochrome c oxidase (complex IV, CIV), that cooperate to transfer electrons derived from NADH and succinate to molecular oxygen, creating an electrochem
   1026..1091    +  CDS            3xFLAG: three tandem FLAG® epitope tags, followed by an enterokinase cleavage site
   1203..1451    +  CDS            UGI: UNGI_BPPB2 - Experimental evidence at protein level: Swiss-Prot protein existence level 1. This protein binds specifically and reversibly to the host uracil-DNA glycosylase, preventing removal of uracil residues from PBS2 DNA by the host uracil-excision repair system. From Bacillus phage PBS2 (Bacteriophage PBS2).
   1609..1630    +  promoter       SV40 promoter (fragment): SV40 enhancer and early promoter
   1651..2079    +  rep_origin     f1 ori (sequence partly withheld): f1 bacteriophage origin of replication; arrow indicates direction of (+) strand synthesis
   2093..2422    +  promoter       SV40 promoter: SV40 enhancer and early promoter
   2470..2517    +  promoter       EM7 promoter: synthetic bacterial promoter&nbsp
   2536..2934    +  CDS            BSD: blasticidin S deaminase; Aspergillus terreus BSD; confers resistance to blasticidin
   2935..2962    +  CDS            BleoR (fragment): antibiotic-binding protein; Sh ble from Streptoalloteichus hindustanus; confers resistance to bleomycin, phleomycin, and Zeocin™
   2972..3097    +  CDS            ble (fragment): BLE_KLEPN - Experimental evidence at protein level: Swiss-Prot protein existence level 1. Binding protein with a strong affinity to the bleomycin family of antibiotics. Binds to CL990; an antimitotic-antibiotic compound. From Klebsiella pneumoniae.
   3092..3213    +  polyA_signal   SV40 poly(A) signal: SV40 polyadenylation signal
   3286..3302    -  protein_bind   lac operator: The lac repressor binds to the lac operator to inhibit transcription in E. coli. This inhibition can be relieved by adding lactose or isopropyl-β-D-thiogalactopyranoside (IPTG). lac repressor encoded by lacI
   3310..3340    -  promoter       lac promoter: promoter for the E. coli lac operon
   3355..3376    -  protein_bind   CAP binding site: CAP binding activates transcription in the presence of cAMP. E. coli catabolite activator protein
   3389..3481    -  CDS            lacI (fragment): lac repressor; lacI; The lac repressor binds to the lac operator to inhibit transcription in E. coli. This inhibition can be relieved by adding lactose or isopropyl-β-D-thiogalactopyranoside (IPTG).
   3664..4252    -  rep_origin     ori: high-copy-number ColE1/pMB1/pBR322/pUC origin of replication
   4423..5283    -  CDS            AmpR: β-lactamase; bla; confers resistance to ampicillin, carbenicillin, and related antibiotics
   5284..1       -  promoter       AmpR promoter (across the origin): bla
