[The description below was written by a language model from this plasmid's Addgene catalogue record and pLannotate feature annotations shown in this document.]
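Description:
TALE-free DddAtox 1397C is a mammalian expression plasmid on a pCMV backbone, about 5.4 kb in the sequenced record. It is maintained in E. coli through a high-copy ColE1/pUC-type origin and the AmpR β-lactamase gene. An f1 origin is also present. For selection in mammalian cells it carries a blasticidin S deaminase (BSD) gene driven by the SV40 early promoter, with an adjacent EM7 bacterial promoter and an SV40 polyadenylation signal. The short bleomycin-resistance fragments, lac promoter/operator elements and truncated LTR fragment in the annotation appear to be backbone remnants rather than functional parts.

The payload is a synthetic open reading frame of roughly 670 bp under the CMV enhancer/promoter, with a T7 promoter just upstream. It begins with the COX8A mitochondrial targeting sequence, which directs import into the mitochondrial matrix. This is followed by a 3xFLAG epitope for detection, the C-terminal half of the split double-stranded DNA cytidine deaminase toxin domain DddAtox (split at position 1397), and the uracil glycosylase inhibitor UGI from phage PBS2, which blocks excision of the uracil produced by deamination. According to the catalogue entry, the transcript ends with the ATP5B 3′UTR. The automated feature table does not annotate either the DddAtox segment or this UTR, although unannotated gaps between 3xFLAG and UGI, and downstream of UGI, are consistent with them.

Because the deaminase half is not fused to any TALE DNA-binding array, the protein has no programmable targeting. The depositor describes the plasmid as a TALE-free control for DdCBE mitochondrial base-editing experiments in mammalian cells.
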