Addgene plasmid #221941: TALE-free DddAtox 1397C
Purpose: Expresses mitochondrially targeted TALE-free DddAtox 1397C-UGI in mammalian cells
Depositing lab: Stephen Ekker. Depositing organization: Mayo Foundation for Medical Education and Research. Publication: Unconstrained Precision Mitochondrial Genome Editing with alphaDdCBEs. Castillo SR, Simone BW, Clark KJ, Devaux P, Ekker SC. Hum Gene Ther. 2024 Sep 24. doi: 10.1089/hum.2024.073. PubMed 39212664.
Backbone
  Vector backbone: pCMV
  Backbone size w/o insert (bp): 4717
  Vector type: Mammalian Expression
  Selectable markers: Blasticidin
Growth in bacteria
  Bacterial resistance: Ampicillin, 100 μg/mL
  Growth temperature: 37°C
  Growth strain: DH5alpha
  Copy number: High Copy
Gene/Insert
  Gene/Insert name: COX8A MTS-3xFLAG-DddAtox 1397C-UGI-ATP5B 3'UTR
  Species: Synthetic
  Insert size (bp): 670
  Promoter: CMV
  Tag / fusion protein: 3xFLAG (N terminal on backbone)
  Cloning method: Other
  Sequencing primers: 5′ T7; 3′ ACACCCGCCGCGCTTAATGC
Terms and licenses: Academic/Nonprofit Terms; Industry Terms: Not Available to Industry
Depositor comments: TALE-free control for DdCBE experiments in mammalian cells. 5' Cloning Site: (Not Destroyed), 3' Cloning Site: (Not Destroyed). Please visit https://www.biorxiv.org/content/10.1101/2024.05.13.593977v1 for bioRxiv preprint.
How to cite: TALE-free DddAtox 1397C was a gift from Stephen Ekker (Addgene plasmid # 221941 ; http://n2t.net/addgene:221941 ; RRID:Addgene_221941)
