>Addgene plasmid #221941 | TALE-free DddAtox 1397C | depositor partial sequence | sequence record 434589 | Partial
ATGGCCTCCGTTCTGACCCCGCTGCTGCTGCGTGGCCTGACCGGCTCCGCTCGTCGTCTGCCAGTTCCGC
GTGCGAAAATCCATTCCCTGGACTACAAAGACCATGACGGTGATTATAAAGATCATGACATCGATTACAA
GGATGACGATGACAAGATGGGATCCGCCATTCCAGTGAAGCGCGGCGCTACCGGTGAAACCAAAGTGTTT
ACCGGTAACAGCAACAGCCCGAAGAGCCCGACCAAAGGCGGTTGCTCTGGCGGCTCAACTAATCTGAGCG
ACATCATTGAGAAGGAGACTGGGAAACAGCTGGTCATTCAGGAGTCCATCCTGATGCTGCCTGAGGAGGT
GGAGGAAGTGATCGGCAACAAGCCAGAGTCTGACATCCTGGTGCACACCGCCTACGACGAGTCCACAGAT
GAGAATGTGATGCTGCTGACCTCTGACGCCCCCGAGTATAAGCCTTGGGCCCTGGTCATCCAGGATTCTA
ACGGCGAGAATAAGATCAAGATGCTGTGATAAGGGGTCTTTGTCCTCTGTACTGTCTCTCTCCTTGCCCC
TAACCCAAAAAGCTTCATTTTTCTGTGTAGGCTGCACAAGAGCCTTGATTGAAGATATATTCTTTCTGAA
CAGTATTTAAGGTTTCCAATAAAATGTACACCCCTCAGAA
